>Addgene plasmid #83703 | MSCV-6NBC-GFP-PGK-Puro-Barcode26 | depositor full sequence | sequence record 159838 | Full Sequence
TGAAAGACCCCACCTGTAGGTTTGGCAAGCTAGCTTAAGTAACGCCATTTTGCAAGGCATGGAAAATACA
TAACTGAGAATAGAGAAGTTCAGATCAAGGTTAGGAACAGAGAGACAGCAGAATATGGGCCAAACAGGAT
ATCTGTGGTAAGCAGTTCCTGCCCCGGCTCAGGGCCAAGAACAGATGGTCCCCAGATGCGGTCCCGCCCT
CAGCAGTTTCTAGAGAACCATCAGATGTTTCCAGGGTGCCCCAAGGACCTGAAATGACCCTGTGCCTTAT
TTGAACTAACCAATCAGTTCGCTTCTCGCTTCTGTTCGCGCGCTTCTGCTCCCCGAGCTCAATAAAAGAG
CCCACAACCCCTCACTCGGCGCGCCAGTCCTCCGATAGACTGCGTCGCCCGGGTACCCGTATTCCCAATA
AAGCCTCTTGCTGTTTGCATCCGAATCGTGGACTCGCTGATCCTTGGGAGGGTCTCCTCAGATTGATTGA
CTGCCCACCTCGGGGGTCTTTCATTTGGAGGTTCCACCGAGATTTGGAGACCCCTGCCCAGGGACCACCG
ACCCCCCCGCCGGGAGGTAAGCTGGCCAGCGGTCGTTTCGTGTCTGTCTCTGTCTTTGTGCGTGTTTGTG
CCGGCATCTAATGTTTGCGCCTGCGTCTGTACTAGTTAGCTAACTAGCTCTGTATCTGGCGGACCCGTGG
TGGAACTGACGAGTTCTGAACACCCGGCCGCAACCCTGGGAGACGTCCCAGGGACTTTGGGGGCCGTTTT
TGTGGCCCGACCTGAGGAAGGGAGTCGATGTGGAATCCGACCCCGTCAGGATATGTGGTTCTGGTAGGAG
ACGAGAACCTAAAACAGTTCCCGCCTCCGTCTGAATTTTTGCTTTCGGTTTGGAACCGAAGCCGCGCGTC
TTGTCTGCTGCAGCGCTGCAGCATCGTTCTGTGTTGTCTCTGTCTGACTGTGTTTCTGTATTTGTCTGAA
AATTAGGGCCAGACTGTTACCACTCCCTTAAGTTTGACCTTAGGTCACTGGAAAGATGTCGAGCGGATCG
CTCACAACCAGTCGGTAGATGTCAAGAAGAGACGTTGGGTTACCTTCTGCTCTGCAGAATGGCCAACCTT
TAACGTCGGATGGCCGCGAGACGGCACCTTTAACCGAGACCTCATCACCCAGGTTAAGATCAAGGTCTTT
TCACCTGGCCCGCATGGACACCCAGACCAGGTCCCCTACATCGTGACCTGGGAAGCCTTGGCTTTTGACC
CCCCTCCCTGGGTCAAGCCCTTTGTACACCCTAAGCCTCCGCCTCCTCTTCCTCCATCCGCCCCGTCTCT
CCCCCTTGAACCTCCTCGTTCGACCCCGCCTCGATCCTCCCTTTATCCAGCCCTCACTCCTTCTCTAGGC
GCCGGAATTAGATCCAGTTACCCACCATGGTGAGCAAGGGCGAGGAGCTGTTCACCGGGGTGGTGCCCAT
CCTGGTCGAGCTGGACGGCGACGTAAACGGCCACAAGTTCAGCGTGTCCGGCGAGGGCGAGGGCGATGCC
ACCTACGGCAAGCTGACCCTGAAGTTCATCTGCACCACCGGCAAGCTGCCCGTGCCCTGGCCCACCCTCG
TGACCACCCTGACCTACGGCGTGCAGTGCTTCAGCCGCTACCCCGACCACATGAAGCAGCACGACTTCTT
CAAGTCCGCCATGCCCGAAGGCTACGTCCAGGAGCGCACCATCTTCTTCAAGGACGACGGCAACTACAAG
ACCCGCGCCGAGGTGAAGTTCGAGGGCGACACCCTGGTGAACCGCATCGAGCTGAAGGGCATCGACTTCA
AGGAGGACGGCAACATCCTGGGGCACAAGCTGGAGTACAACTACAACAGCCACAACGTCTATATCATGGC
CGACAAGCAGAAGAACGGCATCAAGGTGAACTTCAAGATCCGCCACAACATCGAGGACGGCAGCGTGCAG
CTCGCCGACCACTACCAGCAGAACACCCCCATCGGCGACGGCCCCGTGCTGCTGCCCGACAACCACTACC
TGAGCACCCAGTCCGCCCTGAGCAAAGACCCCAACGAGAAGCGCGATCACATGGTCCTGCTGGAGTTCGT
GACCGCCGCCGGGATCACTCTCGGCATGGACGAGCTGTACAAGTAGCGGAGAATTCTACCGGGTAGGGGA
GGCGCTTTTCCCAAGGCAGTCTGGAGCATGCGCTTTAGCAGCCCCGCTGGGCACTTGGCGCTACACAAGT
GGCCTCTGGCCTCGCACACATTCCACATCCACCGGTAGGCGCCAACCGGCTCCGTTCTTTGGTGGCCCCT
TCGCGCCACCTTCTACTCCTCCCCTAGTCAGGAAGTTCCCCCCCGCCCCGCAGCTCGCGTCGTGCAGGAC
GTGACAAATGGAAGTAGCACGTCTCACTAGTCTCGTGCAGATGGACAGCACCGCTGAGCAATGGAAGCGG
GTAGGCCTTTGGGGCAGCGGCCAATAGCAGCTTTGCTCCTTCGCTTTCTGGGCTCAGAGGCTGGGAAGGG
GTGGGTCCGGGGGCGGGCTCAGGGGCGGGCTCAGGGGCGGGGCGGGCGCCCGAAGGTCCTCCGGAGGCCC
GGCATTCTGCACGCTTCAAAAGCGCACGTCTGCCGCGCTGTTCTCCTCTTCCTCATCTCCGGGCCTTTCG
ACCTGCAGCCCAAGCTTACCATGACCGAGTACAAGCCCACGGTGCGCCTCGCCACCCGCGACGACGTCCC
CAGGGCCGTACGCACCCTCGCCGCCGCGTTCGCCGACTACCCCGCCACGCGCCACACCGTCGATCCGGAC
CGCCACATCGAGCGGGTCACCGAGCTGCAAGAACTCTTCCTCACGCGCGTCGGGCTCGACATCGGCAAGG
TGTGGGTCGCGGACGACGGCGCCGCGGTGGCGGTCTGGACCACGCCGGAGAGCGTCGAAGCGGGGGCGGT
GTTCGCCGAGATCGGCCCGCGCATGGCCGAGTTGAGCGGTTCCCGGCTGGCCGCGCAGCAACAGATGGAA
GGCCTCCTGGCGCCGCACCGGCCCAAGGAGCCCGCGTGGTTCCTGGCCACCGTCGGCGTCTCGCCCGACC
ACCAGGGCAAGGGTCTGGGCAGCGCCGTCGTGCTCCCCGGAGTGGAGGCGGCCGAGCGCGCCGGGGTGCC
CGCCTTCCTGGAGACCTCCGCGCCCCGCAACCTCCCCTTCTACGAGCGGCTCGGCTTCACCGTCACCGCC
GACGTCGAGGTGCCCGAAGGACCGCGCACCTGGTGCATGACCCGCAAGCCCGGTGCCTGACGCCCGCCCC
ACGACCCGCAGCGCCCGACCGAAAGGAGCGCACGACCCCATGCATCGATAAAATAAAAGATTTTATTTAG
TCTCCAGAAAAAGGGGGGAATGAAAGACCCCACCTGTAGGTTTGGCAAGCTAGCTTAAGTAACGCCATTT
TGCAAGGCATGGAAAATACATAACTGAGAATAGAGAAGTTCAGATCAAGGTTAGGAACAGAGAGACAGCA
GAATATGGGCCAAACAGGATATCTGTGGTAAGCAGTTCCTGCCCCGGCTCAGGGCCAAGAACAGATGGTC
CCCAGATGCGGTCCCGCCCTCAGCAGTTTCTAGAGAACCATCAGATGTTTCCAGGGTGCCCCAAGGACCT
GAAATGACCCTGTGCCTTATTTGAACTAACCAATCAGTTCGCTTCTCGCTTCTGTTCGCGCGCTTCTGCT
CCCCGAGCTCAATAAAAGAGCCCACAACCCCTCACTCGGCGCGCCAGTCCTCCGATAGACTGCGTCGCCC
GGGTACCCGTGTATCCAATAAACCCTCTTGCAGTTGCATCCGACTTGTGGTCTCGCTGTTCCTTGGGAGG
GTCTCCTCTGAGTGATTGACTACCCGTCAGCGGGGGTCTTTCATGGGTAACAGTTTCTTGAAGTTGGAGA
ACAACATTCTGAGGGTAGGAGTCGAATATTAAGTAATCCTGACTCAATTAGCCACTGTTTTGAATCCACA
TACTCCAATACTCCTGAAATAGTTCATTATGGACAGCGCAGAAGAGCTGGGGAGAATTAATTCGTAATCA
TGGTCATAGCTGTTTCCTGTGTGAAATTGTTATCCGCTCACAATTCCACACAACATACGAGCCGGAAGCA
TAAAGTGTAAAGCCTGGGGTGCCTAATGAGTGAGCTAACTCACATTAATTGCGTTGCGCTCACTGCCCGC
TTTCCAGTCGGGAAACCTGTCGTGCCAGCTGCATTAATGAATCGGCCAACGCGCGGGGAGAGGCGGTTTG
CGTATTGGGCGCTCTTCCGCTTCCTCGCTCACTGACTCGCTGCGCTCGGTCGTTCGGCTGCGGCGAGCGG
TATCAGCTCACTCAAAGGCGGTAATACGGTTATCCACAGAATCAGGGGATAACGCAGGAAAGAACATGTG
AGCAAAAGGCCAGCAAAAGGCCAGGAACCGTAAAAAGGCCGCGTTGCTGGCGTTTTTCCATAGGCTCCGC
CCCCCTGACGAGCATCACAAAAATCGACGCTCAAGTCAGAGGTGGCGAAACCCGACAGGACTATAAAGAT
ACCAGGCGTTTCCCCCTGGAAGCTCCCTCGTGCGCTCTCCTGTTCCGACCCTGCCGCTTACCGGATACCT
GTCCGCCTTTCTCCCTTCGGGAAGCGTGGCGCTTTCTCATAGCTCACGCTGTAGGTATCTCAGTTCGGTG
TAGGTCGTTCGCTCCAAGCTGGGCTGTGTGCACGAACCCCCCGTTCAGCCCGACCGCTGCGCCTTATCCG
GTAACTATCGTCTTGAGTCCAACCCGGTAAGACACGACTTATCGCCACTGGCAGCAGCCACTGGTAACAG
GATTAGCAGAGCGAGGTATGTAGGCGGTGCTACAGAGTTCTTGAAGTGGTGGCCTAACTACGGCTACACT
AGAAGGACAGTATTTGGTATCTGCGCTCTGCTGAAGCCAGTTACCTTCGGAAAAAGAGTTGGTAGCTCTT
GATCCGGCAAACAAACCACCGCTGGTAGCGGTGGTTTTTTTGTTTGCAAGCAGCAGATTACGCGCAGAAA
AAAAGGATCTCAAGAAGATCCTTTGATCTTTTCTACGGGGTCTGACGCTCAGTGGAACGAAAACTCACGT
TAAGGGATTTTGGTCATGAGATTATCAAAAAGGATCTTCACCTAGATCCTTTTAAATTAAAAATGAAGTT
TTAAATCAATCTAAAGTATATATGAGTAAACTTGGTCTGACAGTTACCAATGCTTAATCAGTGAGGCACC
TATCTCAGCGATCTGTCTATTTCGTTCATCCATAGTTGCCTGACTCCCCGTCGTGTAGATAACTACGATA
CGGGAGGGCTTACCATCTGGCCCCAGTGCTGCAATGATACCGCGAGACCCACGCTCACCGGCTCCAGATT
TATCAGCAATAAACCAGCCAGCCGGAAGGGCCGAGCGCAGAAGTGGTCCTGCAACTTTATCCGCCTCCAT
CCAGTCTATTAATTGTTGCCGGGAAGCTAGAGTAAGTAGTTCGCCAGTTAATAGTTTGCGCAACGTTGTT
GCCATTGCTACAGGCATCGTGGTGTCACGCTCGTCGTTTGGTATGGCTTCATTCAGCTCCGGTTCCCAAC
GATCAAGGCGAGTTACATGATCCCCCATGTTGTGCAAAAAAGCGGTTAGCTCCTTCGGTCCTCCGATCGT
TGTCAGAAGTAAGTTGGCCGCAGTGTTATCACTCATGGTTATGGCAGCACTGCATAATTCTCTTACTGTC
ATGCCATCCGTAAGATGCTTTTCTGTGACTGGTGAGTACTCAACCAAGTCATTCTGAGAATAGTGTATGC
GGCGACCGAGTTGCTCTTGCCCGGCGTCAATACGGGATAATACCGCGCCACATAGCAGAACTTTAAAAGT
GCTCATCATTGGAAAACGTTCTTCGGGGCGAAAACTCTCAAGGATCTTACCGCTGTTGAGATCCAGTTCG
ATGTAACCCACTCGTGCACCCAACTGATCTTCAGCATCTTTTACTTTCACCAGCGTTTCTGGGTGAGCAA
AAACAGGAAGGCAAAATGCCGCAAAAAAGGGAATAAGGGCGACACGGAAATGTTGAATACTCATACTCTT
CCTTTTTCAATATTATTGAAGCATTTATCAGGGTTATTGTCTCATGAGCGGATACATATTTGAATGTATT
TAGAAAAATAAACAAATAGGGGTTCCGCGCACATTTCCCCGAAAAGTGCCACCTGACGTCTAAGAAACCA
TTATTATCATGACATTAACCTATAAAAATAGGCGTATCACGAGGCCCTTTCGTCTCGCGCGTTTCGGTGA
TGACGGTGAAAACCTCTGACACATGCAGCTCCCGGAGACGGTCACAGCTTGTCTGTAAGCGGATGCCGGG
AGCAGACAAGCCCGTCAGGGCGCGTCAGCGGGTGTTGGCGGGTGTCGGGGCTGGCTTAACTATGCGGCAT
CAGAGCAGATTGTACTGAGAGTGCACCATATGCGGTGTGAAATACCGCACAGATGCGTAAGGAGAAAATA
CCGCATCAGGCGCCATTCGCCATTCAGGCTGCGCAACTGTTGGGAAGGGCGATCGGTGCGGGCCTCTTCG
CTATTACGCCAGCTGGCGAAAGGGGGATGTGCTGCAAGGCGATTAAGTTGGGTAACGCCAGGGTTTTCCC
AGTCACGACGTTGTAAAACGACGGCGCAAGGAATGGTGCATGCAAGGAGATGGCGCCCAACAGTCCCCCG
GCCACGGGGCCTGCCACCATACCCACGCCGAAACAAGCGCTCATGAGCCCGAAGTGGCGAGCCCGATCTT
CCCCATCGGTGATGTCGGCGATATAGGCGCCAGCAACCGCACCTGTGGCGCCGGTGATGCCGGCCACGAT
GCGTCCGGCGTAGAGGCGATTAGTCCAATTTGTTAAAGACAGGATATCAGTGGTCCAGGCTCTAGTTTTG
ACTCAACAATATCACCAGCTGAAGCCTATAGAGTACGAGCCATAGATAAAATAAAAGATTTTATTTAGTC
TCCAGAAAAAGGGGGGAA
Features (pLannotate 1.2.2; 19 found; start..end, strand, type, name):
    579..920     +  misc_feature   MESV Ψ: packaging signal of murine embryonic stem cell virus
    987..1403    +  CDS            gag (truncated): truncated Moloney murine leukemia virus (MMLV) gag gene lacking the start codon
   1427..2143    +  CDS            EGFP: EGFP is a basic (constitutively fluorescent) green fluorescent protein published in 1996, derived from Aequorea victoria. It is reported to be a rapidly-maturing weak dimer with moderate acid sensitivity.
   2161..2660    +  promoter       PGK promoter: mouse phosphoglycerate kinase 1 promoter
   2681..3280    +  CDS            PuroR: puromycin N-acetyltransferase; pac from Streptomyces alboniger; confers resistance to puromycin
   3380..3894    +  LTR            3' LTR: 3' long terminal repeat from murine embryonic stem cell virus
   4087..4103    -  protein_bind   lac operator: The lac repressor binds to the lac operator to inhibit transcription in E. coli. This inhibition can be relieved by adding lactose or isopropyl-β-D-thiogalactopyranoside (IPTG). lac repressor encoded by lacI
   4111..4141    -  promoter       lac promoter: promoter for the E. coli lac operon
   4156..4177    -  protein_bind   CAP binding site: CAP binding activates transcription in the presence of cAMP. E. coli catabolite activator protein
   4190..4282    -  CDS            lacI (fragment): lac repressor; lacI; The lac repressor binds to the lac operator to inhibit transcription in E. coli. This inhibition can be relieved by adding lactose or isopropyl-β-D-thiogalactopyranoside (IPTG).
   4465..5053    -  rep_origin     ori: high-copy-number ColE1/pMB1/pBR322/pUC origin of replication
   5224..6084    -  CDS            AmpR: β-lactamase; bla; confers resistance to ampicillin, carbenicillin, and related antibiotics
   6085..6189    -  promoter       AmpR promoter: bla
   6284..6319    +  CDS            rop (fragment): Rop protein, which maintains plasmids at low copy number; rop
   6421..6520    +  misc_feature   bom (fragment): basis of mobility region from pBR322
   6526..6675    -  CDS            lacZα (fragment): LacZα fragment of β-galactosidase; lacZ fragment
   6675..6876    -  CDS            TcR (fragment): tetracycline efflux protein; tet; confers resistance to tetracycline
   6877..6975    +  CDS            env (fragment): murine leukemia virus gPr80 envelope polyprotein precursor; env; proteolytically cleaved into gp70SU and p15TM subunits
   7017..515     +  LTR            5' LTR (across the origin): 5' long terminal repeat from murine embryonic stem cell virus
