[The description below was written by a language model from this plasmid's Addgene catalogue record and pLannotate feature annotations shown in this document.]
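Description:
MSCV-6NBC-GFP-PGK-Puro-Barcode26 is a gammaretroviral transfer plasmid built on the murine stem cell virus (MSCV) backbone. It is one member of a set of vectors that each carry a distinct synthetic six-nucleotide barcode, used to generate uniquely tagged cell line variants. It is propagated in E. coli as a high-copy plasmid through a ColE1/pUC-type origin, with ampicillin selection from the β-lactamase gene. The bacterial portion also contains short remnants of lac, rop, bom, tetracycline-resistance and env sequences. These appear to be non-functional leftovers of the backbone's construction.

The proviral region is flanked by MESV-derived 5′ and 3′ long terminal repeats and includes the Ψ packaging signal with an adjoining truncated gag segment lacking its start codon, an arrangement that supports encapsidation of the vector RNA when packaging functions are supplied in trans. Downstream, EGFP is positioned for expression from the 5′ LTR. A mouse PGK promoter then independently drives puromycin N-acetyltransferase, so transduced cells can be identified by green fluorescence and enriched with puromycin. The Barcode26 insert was cloned between a BglII site, destroyed in the process, and a retained EcoRI site. The barcode is not annotated as a separate feature, so its exact position relative to EGFP cannot be read from the table, although the construct name places it ahead of GFP.

Once the provirus integrates, the barcode becomes a heritable genomic tag. According to the record, the vector is intended to create individually barcoded cell lines, and the associated publication describes a multiplexed in vivo small-molecule screening platform. This suggests that differently barcoded populations could be pooled and later distinguished by their barcodes, although the record does not describe the readout.
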