Addgene plasmid #83703: MSCV-6NBC-GFP-PGK-Puro-Barcode26
Purpose: individual 6N barcode to make barcoded cell line variants
Depositing lab: Monte Winslow. Depositing organization: Stanford University. Publication: An in vivo multiplexed small-molecule screening platform. Gruner BM, Schulze CJ, Yang D, Ogasawara D, Dix MM, Rogers ZN, Chuang CH, McFarland CD, Chiou SH, Brown JM, Cravatt BF, Bogyo M, Winslow MM. Nat Methods. 2016 Sep 12. doi: 10.1038/nmeth.3992. PubMed 27617390.
Backbone
  Vector backbone: MSCV
  Vector type: Retroviral
  Selectable markers: Puromycin
Growth in bacteria
  Bacterial resistance: Ampicillin, 100 μg/mL
  Growth temperature: 37°C
  Growth strain: DH5alpha
  Copy number: High Copy
Gene/Insert
  Gene/Insert name: Barcode26
  Species: Synthetic
  Cloning method: Restriction Enzyme; 5′ cloning site BglII (destroyed during cloning); 3′ cloning site EcoRI (not destroyed)
  Sequencing primers: 5′ CCCTTGAACCTCCTCGTTCGACC
Terms and licenses: Academic/Nonprofit Terms; Industry Terms: Not Available to Industry
How to cite: MSCV-6NBC-GFP-PGK-Puro-Barcode26 was a gift from Monte Winslow (Addgene plasmid # 83703 ; http://n2t.net/addgene:83703 ; RRID:Addgene_83703)
