>Addgene plasmid #83703 | MSCV-6NBC-GFP-PGK-Puro-Barcode26 | addgene partial sequence | sequence record 165166 | pLXSN5 5'-CCCTTGAACCTCCTCGTTCGACC-3'
CAGCCCTCACTCCTTCTCTAGGCGCCGGAATTAGATCCAGTTACCCACCATGGTGAGCAAGGGCGAGGAG
CTGTTCACCGGGGTGGTGCCCATCCTGGTCGAGCTGGACGGCGACGTAAACGGCCACAAGTTCAGCGTGT
CCGGCGAGGGCGAGGGCGATGCCACCTACGGCAAGCTGACCCTGAAGTTCATCTGCACCACCGGCAAGCT
GCCCGTGCCCTGGCCCACCCTCGTGACCACCCTGACCTACGGCGTGCAGTGCTTCAGCCGCTACCCCGAC
CACATGAAGCAGCACGACTTCTTCAAGTCCGCCATGCCCGAAGGCTACGTCCAGGAGCGCACCATCTTCT
TCAAGGACGACGGCAACTACAAGACCCGCGCCGAGGTGAAGTTCGAGGGCGACACCCTGGTGAACCGCAT
CGAGCTGAAGGGCATCGACTTCAAGGAGGACGGCAACATCCTGGGGCACAAGCTGGAGTACAACTACAAC
AGCCACAACGTCTATATCATGGCCGACAAGCAGAAGAACGGCATCAAGGTGAACTTCAAGATCCGCCACA
ACATCGAGGACGGCAGCGTGCAGCTCGCCGACCACTACCAGCAGAACACCCCCATCGGCGACGGCCCCGT
GCTGCTGCCCGACAACCACTACCTGAGCACCCAGTCCGCCCTGAGCAAAGACCCCAACGAGAAGCGCGAT
CACATGGTCCTGCTGGAGTTCGTGACCGCCGCCGGGATCACTCTCGGCATGGACGAGCTGTACAAGTAGC
GGAGAATTCTACCGGGTAGGGGAGGCGCTTTTCCCAAGGCAGTCTGGAGCATGCGCTTT
